>Addgene plasmid #169913 | pRGEN-CMV-VPR-L1-CjCas9 V-D | addgene full sequence | sequence record 336054 | Addgene NGS Result
GACATTGATTATTGACTAGTTATTAATAGTAATCAATTACGGGGTCATTAGTTCATAGCCCATATATGGA
GTTCCGCGTTACATAACTTACGGTAAATGGCCCGCCTGGCTGACCGCCCAACGACCCCCGCCCATTGACG
TCAATAATGACGTATGTTCCCATAGTAACGCCAATAGGGACTTTCCATTGACGTCAATGGGTGGAGTATT
TACGGTAAACTGCCCACTTGGCAGTACATCAAGTGTATCATATGCCAAGTACGCCCCCTATTGACGTCAA
TGACGGTAAATGGCCCGCCTGGCATTATGCCCAGTACATGACCTTATGGGACTTTCCTACTTGGCAGTAC
ATCTACGTATTAGTCATCGCTATTACCATGGTGATGCGGTTTTGGCAGTACATCAATGGGCGTGGATAGC
GGTTTGACTCACGGGGATTTCCAAGTCTCCACCCCATTGACGTCAATGGGAGTTTGTTTTGGCACCAAAA
TCAACGGGACTTTCCAAAATGTCGTAACAACTCCGCCCCATTGACGCAAATGGGCGGTAGGCGTGTACGG
TGGGAGGTCTATATAAGCAGAGCTCTCTGGCTAACTAGAGAACCCACTGCTTACTGGCTTATCGAAATTA
ATACGACTCACTATAGGGAGACCCAAGCTTGGGCCACCATGGATGCTTTAGACGATTTTGACTTAGATAT
GCTTGGTTCAGACGCGTTAGACGACTTCGACCTAGACATGTTAGGCTCAGATGCATTGGACGACTTCGAT
TTAGATATGTTGGGCTCCGATGCCCTAGATGACTTTGATCTAGATATGCTAGGAGGAAGCGGAGGAGGAG
GTAGCGGACCTAAGAAAAAGAGGAAGGTGGCGGCCGCTGGATCCCCTTCAGGGCAGATCAGCAACCAGGC
CCTGGCTCTGGCCCCTAGCTCCGCTCCAGTGCTGGCCCAGACTATGGTGCCCTCTAGTGCTATGGTGCCT
CTGGCCCAGCCACCTGCTCCAGCCCCTGTGCTGACCCCAGGACCACCCCAGTCACTGAGCGCTCCAGTGC
CCAAGTCTACACAGGCCGGCGAGGGGACTCTGAGTGAAGCTCTGCTGCACCTGCAGTTCGACGCTGATGA
GGACCTGGGAGCTCTGCTGGGGAACAGCACCGATCCCGGAGTGTTCACAGATCTGGCCTCCGTGGACAAC
TCTGAGTTTCAGCAGCTGCTGAATCAGGGCGTGTCCATGTCTCATAGTACAGCCGAACCAATGCTGATGG
AGTACCCCGAAGCCATTACCCGGCTGGTGACCGGCAGCCAGCGGCCCCCCGACCCCGCTCCAACTCCCCT
GGGAACCAGCGGCCTGCCTAATGGGCTGTCCGGAGATGAAGACTTCTCAAGCATCGCTGATATGGACTTT
AGTGCCCTGCTGTCACAGATTTCCTCTAGTGGGTCTGGCAGCGGCAGCGACCTTTCCCATCCGCCCCCAA
GGGGCCATCTGGATGAGCTGACAACCACACTTGAGTCCATGACCGAGGATCTGAACCTGGACTCACCCCT
GACCCCGGAATTGAACGAGATTCTGGATACCTTCCTGAACGACGAGTGCCTCTTGCATGCCATGCATATC
AGCACAGGACTGTCCATCTTCGACACATCTCTGTTTAGCCTGGGCAGCGGCTCCCCCAAGAAAAAACGCA
AGGTGGAAGATCCTAAGAAAAAGCGGAAAGTGGACGGCATTGGTAGTGGGAGCAACGGCAGCAGCGGATC
CAACGGTCCGGGTGGATCTGGAGGTGGAGGTTCTGGAGGACGAATCATGGCCAGAATCCTGGCCTTCGCT
ATCGGCATCAGCAGCATCGGCTGGGCCTTCAGCGAGAACGACGAGCTGAAGGACTGCGGCGTGCGGATCT
TCACCAAGGTGGAAAACCCCAAGACCGGCGAGAGCCTGGCCCTGCCCAGAAGGCTGGCCAGAAGCGCCCG
GAAGAGACTGGCCAGACGGAAGGCCCGGCTGAACCACCTGAAGCACCTGATCGCCAACGAGTTCAAGCTG
AACTACGAGGACTACCAGAGCTTCGACGAGTCCCTGGCCAAGGCCTACAAGGGCAGCCTGATCAGCCCCT
ACGAGCTGCGGTTCCGGGCCCTGAACGAGCTGCTGAGCAAGCAGGACTTCGCCAGAGTGATCCTGCACAT
TGCCAAGCGGAGAGGCTACGACGACATCAAGAACAGCGACGACAAAGAGAAGGGCGCCATCCTGAAGGCC
ATCAAGCAGAACGAGGAAAAGCTGGCCAACTACCAGTCCGTGGGCGAGTACCTGTACAAAGAGTACTTCC
AGAAGTTCAAAGAGAACAGCAAAGAATTCACCAACGTGCGGAACAAGAAAGAAAGCTACGAGCGGTGTAT
CGCCCAGAGCTTCCTGAAGGATGAGCTGAAGCTGATCTTCAAGAAGCAGAGAGAGTTCGGCTTCAGCTTC
AGCAAGAAATTCGAGGAAGAGGTGCTGAGCGTCGCCTTCTACAAGAGAGCCCTGAAGGACTTCAGCCACC
TCGTGGGCAACTGCAGCTTCTTCACCGACGAGAAGAGAGCCCCCAAGAACAGCCCCCTGGCCTTCATGTT
CGTGGCCCTGACCCGGATCATCAACCTGCTGAACAATCTGAAGAACACCGAGGGCATCCTGTACACCAAG
GACGACCTGAACGCCCTGCTGAATGAGGTGCTGAAGAACGGCACCCTGACCTACAAGCAGACCAAGAAGC
TGCTGGGCCTGAGCGACGACTACGAGTTTAAGGGCGAGAAGGGCACCTACTTCATCGAGTTCAAGAAGTA
CAAAGAGTTCATCAAGGCCCTGGGCGAGCACAACCTGAGCCAGGACGATCTGAATGAGATCGCCAAGGAC
ATCACCCTGATCAAGGACGAGATTAAGCTGAAGAAGGCCCTGGCCAAATACGACCTGAATCAGAACCAGA
TCGACAGCCTGAGCAAGCTGGAATTCAAGGATCACCTGAACATCAGCTTCAAGGCTCTGAAGCTGGTCAC
CCCCCTGATGCTGGAAGGCAAGAAGTACGACGAGGCCTGCAACGAGCTGAACCTGAAGGTGGCCATCAAC
GAGGACAAGAAGGACTTCCTGCCCGCCTTCAACGAAACCTACTACAAGGACGAAGTGACCAACCCCGTGG
TGCTGCGGGCCATCAAAGAATACCGGAAGGTGCTGAATGCCCTGCTCAAGAAATACGGCAAGGTGCACAA
GATCAACATCGAGCTGGCCCGGGAAGTGGGCAAGAACCACAGCCAGCGGGCCAAGATCGAGAAAGAGCAG
AACGAAAACTACAAGGCCAAGAAGGACGCTGAGCTGGAATGCGAGAAGCTGGGACTGAAGATCAACAGCA
AGAACATCCTGAAGCTGCGGCTGTTCAAAGAACAGAAAGAGTTCTGCGCCTACAGCGGCGAGAAGATCAA
GATCAGCGATCTGCAGGACGAGAAGATGCTGGAAATCGACGCCATCTACCCCTACAGCCGGTCCTTCGAC
GACAGCTACATGAACAAGGTGCTGGTGTTCACCAAACAGAACCAGGAAAAACTGAACCAGACCCCCTTCG
AGGCCTTCGGCAACGACAGCGCCAAGTGGCAGAAAATCGAGGTGCTGGCCAAGAACCTGCCCACCAAGAA
ACAGAAGAGAATCCTGGACAAGAATTACAAGGACAAAGAGCAGAAGAACTTCAAGGACCGGAACCTGAAC
GACACCCGGTATATCGCCCGGCTGGTGCTGAACTACACAAAGGACTACCTGGATTTCCTGCCCCTGTCCG
ACGACGAGAACACCAAGCTGAACGATACCCAGAAAGGCTCCAAGGTGCACGTGGAAGCCAAGAGCGGCAT
GCTGACCAGCGCCCTGAGACACACCTGGGGCTTCAGCGCCAAGGATCGGAACAACCATCTGCACCACGCC
ATCGACGCCGTGATCATTGCCTACGCCAACAACAGCATCGTGAAGGCCTTCTCCGACTTCAAGAAAGAAC
AGGAAAGCAACAGCGCCGAGCTGTACGCCAAGAAGATCTCTGAGCTGGACTACAAGAACAAGCGGAAGTT
CTTCGAGCCCTTCAGCGGCTTCCGGCAGAAGGTGCTGGATAAGATCGACGAGATCTTCGTGTCCAAGCCC
GAGCGGAAGAAGCCCTCTGGCGCCCTGCACGAGGAAACCTTCAGAAAAGAGGAAGAGTTCTACCAGTCCT
ACGGCGGCAAAGAAGGCGTGCTGAAGGCCCTCGAGCTGGGCAAGATCAGAAAAGTGAACGGCAAGATCGT
GAAGAACGGGGACATGTTCCGGGTGGACATCTTCAAGCACAAAAAGACCAACAAGTTCTACGCCGTGCCC
ATCTACACAATGGACTTCGCCCTGAAGGTGCTGCCCAACAAGGCCGTGGCCCGGTCCAAGAAGGGCGAGA
TCAAGGACTGGATTCTGATGGACGAGAACTACGAGTTCTGCTTTAGCCTGTACAAGGACTCCCTGATCCT
GATCCAGACCAAGGACATGCAGGAACCCGAGTTCGTCTACTACAACGCCTTCACCAGCAGCACCGTGTCC
CTGATCGTGTCTAAGCACGACAACAAGTTCGAGACACTGAGCAAGAACCAGAAGATCCTGTTCAAGAACG
CCAACGAGAAAGAAGTGATCGCCAAGAGCATCGGCATCCAGAATCTGAAGGTGTTCGAGAAGTACATCGT
GTCCGCCCTGGGAGAAGTGACAAAGGCCGAGTTCCGGCAGAGAGAGGACTTCAAAAAGTCCGGACCTCCA
AAGAAAAAGAGAAAAGTATACCCCTACGACGTGCCCGACTACGCCTAATAACTCGAGCATGCATCTAGAG
GGCCCTATTCTATAGTGTCACCTAAATGCTAGAGCTCGCTGATCAGCCTCGACTGTGCCTTCTAGTTGCC
AGCCATCTGTTGTTTGCCCCTCCCCCGTGCCTTCCTTGACCCTGGAAGGTGCCACTCCCACTGTCCTTTC
CTAATAAAATGAGGAAATTGCATCGCATTGTCTGAGTAGGTGTCATTCTATTCTGGGGGGTGGGGTGGGG
CAGGACAGCAAGGGGGAGGATTGGGAAGACAATAGCAGGCATGCTGGGGATGCGGTGGGCTCTATGGCTT
CTGAGGCGGAAAGAACCAGCTGCATTAATGAATCGGCCAACGCGCGGGGAGAGGCGGTTTGCGTATTGGG
CGCTCTTCCGCTTCCTCGCTCACTGACTCGCTGCGCTCGGTCGTTCGGCTGCGGCGAGCGGTATCAGCTC
ACTCAAAGGCGGTAATACGGTTATCCACAGAATCAGGGGATAACGCAGGAAAGAACATGTGAGCAAAAGG
CCAGCAAAAGGCCAGGAACCGTAAAAAGGCCGCGTTGCTGGCGTTTTTCCATAGGCTCCGCCCCCCTGAC
GAGCATCACAAAAATCGACGCTCAAGTCAGAGGTGGCGAAACCCGACAGGACTATAAAGATACCAGGCGT
TTCCCCCTGGAAGCTCCCTCGTGCGCTCTCCTGTTCCGACCCTGCCGCTTACCGGATACCTGTCCGCCTT
TCTCCCTTCGGGAAGCGTGGCGCTTTCTCATAGCTCACGCTGTAGGTATCTCAGTTCGGTGTAGGTCGTT
CGCTCCAAGCTGGGCTGTGTGCACGAACCCCCCGTTCAGCCCGACCGCTGCGCCTTATCCGGTAACTATC
GTCTTGAGTCCAACCCGGTAAGACACGACTTATCGCCACTGGCAGCAGCCACTGGTAACAGGATTAGCAG
AGCGAGGTATGTAGGCGGTGCTACAGAGTTCTTGAAGTGGTGGCCTAACTACGGCTACACTAGAAGAACA
GTATTTGGTATCTGCGCTCTGCTGAAGCCAGTTACCTTCGGAAAAAGAGTTGGTAGCTCTTGATCCGGCA
AACAAACCACCGCTGGTAGCGGTGGTTTTTTTGTTTGCAAGCAGCAGATTACGCGCAGAAAAAAAGGATC
TCAAGAAGATCCTTTGATCTTTTCTACGGGGTCTGACGCTCAGTGGAACGAAAACTCACGTTAAGGGATT
TTGGTCATGAGATTATCAAAAAGGATCTTCACCTAGATCCTTTTAAATTAAAAATGAAGTTTTAAATCAA
TCTAAAGTATATATGAGTAAACTTGGTCTGACAGTTACCAATGCTTAATCAGTGAGGCACCTATCTCAGC
GATCTGTCTATTTCGTTCATCCATAGTTGCCTGACTCCCCGTCGTGTAGATAACTACGATACGGGAGGGC
TTACCATCTGGCCCCAGTGCTGCAATGATACCGCGAGACCCACGCTCACCGGCTCCAGATTTATCAGCAA
TAAACCAGCCAGCCGGAAGGGCCGAGCGCAGAAGTGGTCCTGCAACTTTATCCGCCTCCATCCAGTCTAT
TAATTGTTGCCGGGAAGCTAGAGTAAGTAGTTCGCCAGTTAATAGTTTGCGCAACGTTGTTGCCATTGCT
ACAGGCATCGTGGTGTCACGCTCGTCGTTTGGTATGGCTTCATTCAGCTCCGGTTCCCAACGATCAAGGC
GAGTTACATGATCCCCCATGTTGTGCAAAAAAGCGGTTAGCTCCTTCGGTCCTCCGATCGTTGTCAGAAG
TAAGTTGGCCGCAGTGTTATCACTCATGGTTATGGCAGCACTGCATAATTCTCTTACTGTCATGCCATCC
GTAAGATGCTTTTCTGTGACTGGTGAGTACTCAACCAAGTCATTCTGAGAATAGTGTATGCGGCGACCGA
GTTGCTCTTGCCCGGCGTCAATACGGGATAATACCGCGCCACATAGCAGAACTTTAAAAGTGCTCATCAT
TGGAAAACGTTCTTCGGGGCGAAAACTCTCAAGGATCTTACCGCTGTTGAGATCCAGTTCGATGTAACCC
ACTCGTGCACCCAACTGATCTTCAGCATCTTTTACTTTCACCAGCGTTTCTGGGTGAGCAAAAACAGGAA
GGCAAAATGCCGCAAAAAAGGGAATAAGGGCGACACGGAAATGTTGAATACTCATACTCTTCCTTTTTCA
ATATTATTGAAGCATTTATCAGGGTTATTGTCTCATGAGCGGATACATATTTGAATGTATTTAGAAAAAT
AAACAAATAGGGGTTCCGCGCACATTTCCCCGAAAAGTGCCACCTGACGTCGACGGATCGGGAGATCTCC
CGATCCCCTATGGTGCACTCTCAGTACAATCTGCTCTGATGCCGCATAGTTAAGCCAGTATCTGCTCCCT
GCTTGTGTGTTGGAGGTCGCTGAGTAGTGCGCGAGCAAAATTTAAGCTACAACAAGGCAAGGCTTGACCG
ACAATTGCATGAAGAATCTGCTTAGGGTTAGGCGTTTTGCGCTGCTTCGCGATGTACGGGCCAGATATAC
GCGTT
Features (pLannotate 1.2.2; 15 found; start..end, strand, type, name):
      1..380     +  enhancer       CMV enhancer: human cytomegalovirus immediate early enhancer
    381..584     +  promoter       CMV promoter: human cytomegalovirus (CMV) immediate early promoter
    580..613     +  LTR            5' LTR (truncated) (fragment): truncated 5' long terminal repeat (LTR) from HIV-1
    629..647     +  promoter       T7 promoter: promoter for bacteriophage T7 RNA polymerase
    681..703     +  CDS            VP48 (fragment): 3 tandem repeats of the minimal activation domain of herpes simplex virus VP16 (Cheng et al., 2013)
    885..1427    +  CDS            Rela (fragment): TF65_MOUSE - Also known as Nfkb3. Experimental evidence at protein level: Swiss-Prot protein existence level 1. NF-kappa-B is a pleiotropic transcription factor present in almost all cell types and is the endpoint of a series of signal transduction events that are initiated by a vast array of stimuli related to many biological processes such as inflammation, immunity, differentiation, cell growth, tumorigenesis and apoptosis. NF-kappa-B is a homo- or heterodimeric complex formed by the Rel-like domain- containing proteins RELA/p65, RELB, NFKB1/p105, NFKB1/p50, REL and NFKB2/p52. The heterodime
   1449..1646    +  CDS            Rta AD (fragment): transcriptional activation domain from the human herpesvirus 4 (Epstein-Barr virus) replication and transcription activator Rta/BRLF1 (Hardwick et al., 1992; Chavez et al., 2015)
   1797..4748    +  CDS            CjCas9: Cas9 endonuclease from the Campylobacter jejuni Type II CRISPR/Cas system (Kim et al., 2016)
   4839..4857    -  promoter       SP6 promoter: promoter for bacteriophage SP6 RNA polymerase
   4883..5107    +  polyA_signal   bGH poly(A) signal: bovine growth hormone polyadenylation signal
   5126..5183    -  CDS            lacI (fragment): lac repressor; lacI; The lac repressor binds to the lac operator to inhibit transcription in E. coli. This inhibition can be relieved by adding lactose or isopropyl-β-D-thiogalactopyranoside (IPTG).
   5366..5954    -  rep_origin     ori: high-copy-number ColE1/pMB1/pBR322/pUC origin of replication
   6125..6985    -  CDS            AmpR: β-lactamase; bla; confers resistance to ampicillin, carbenicillin, and related antibiotics
   6986..7090    -  promoter       AmpR promoter: bla
   7149..7201    -  misc_feature   bom (fragment): basis of mobility region from pBR322
