[The description below was written by a language model from this plasmid's Addgene catalogue record and pLannotate feature annotations shown in this document.]
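Description:
pRGEN-CMV-VPR-L1-CjCas9 V-D is a 7,355 nt mammalian expression plasmid for CRISPR activation, built by Gibson cloning on the pRGEN-CMV-CjCas9 backbone. It is propagated in E. coli through a high-copy ColE1/pUC-type origin and selected with ampicillin via the β-lactamase gene and its own promoter. The record lists no mammalian selection marker or viral packaging elements. The short hits annotated as an HIV-1 LTR fragment, a lacI fragment and a bom fragment appear to be small backbone remnants rather than functional parts.

The payload is a single open reading frame driven by the human CMV immediate-early enhancer and promoter and terminated by the bovine growth hormone polyadenylation signal. It encodes the tripartite activator VPR (VP64, the p65/RelA activation domain and the Epstein-Barr virus Rta activation domain) fused to the N terminus of Campylobacter jejuni Cas9. The feature table picks up these modules as partial VP16-repeat, Rela and Rta AD matches upstream of the CjCas9 coding sequence. According to the catalogue fields, the Cas9 carries D8A and H559A substitutions that inactivate its nuclease activity (dCjCas9), with two SV40 nuclear localisation signals on the N-terminal side and an SV40 NLS plus HA epitope tag at the C terminus; these short elements are not separately annotated. The "L1" in the name presumably denotes a linker between VPR and dCjCas9, but the record does not define it. T7 and SP6 promoters flank the cassette.

No guide RNA cassette is annotated, so a CjCas9-compatible sgRNA would have to be supplied separately. The dead Cas9 then directs VPR to a chosen promoter to activate transcription of the target gene. The construct belongs to work on a compact CjCas9-based transcriptional activator.
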