Addgene plasmid #169913: pRGEN-CMV-VPR-L1-CjCas9 V-D
Purpose: Expression of a VPR-dCjCas9 fusion protein to activate gene expression.
Depositing lab: Zhili Rong. Depositing organization: Southern Medical University. Publication: MiniCAFE, a CRISPR/Cas9-based compact and potent transcriptional activator, elicits gene expression in vivo. Zhang X, Lv S, Luo Z, Hu Y, Peng X, Lv J, Zhao S, Feng J, Huang G, Wan QL, Liu J, Huang H, Luan B, Wang D, Zhao X, Lin Y, Zhou Q, Zhang ZN, Rong Z. Nucleic Acids Res. 2021 Mar 22. pii: 6179929. doi: 10.1093/nar/gkab174. PubMed 33751124.
Backbone
  Vector backbone: pRGEN-CMV-CjCas9
  Backbone manufacturer: Addgene #89752
  Vector type: Mammalian Expression, CRISPR
Growth in bacteria
  Bacterial resistance: Ampicillin, 100 μg/mL
  Growth temperature: 37°C
  Growth strain: NEB Stable
  Copy number: Unknown
Gene/Insert
  Gene/Insert name: dCjCas9 (alt name: dCjeCas9)
  Species: Campylobacter jejuni
  Mutation: D8A, H559A in cjCas9
  Promoter: CMV
  Tag / fusion protein: VPR (VP64-p65-Rta) (N terminal on insert); 2xSV40NLS (N terminal on insert); SV40NLS-HA (C terminal on insert)
  Cloning method: Gibson Cloning
Terms and licenses: Academic/Nonprofit Terms; Industry Terms: Not Available to Industry
How to cite: pRGEN-CMV-VPR-L1-CjCas9 V-D was a gift from Zhili Rong (Addgene plasmid # 169913 ; http://n2t.net/addgene:169913 ; RRID:Addgene_169913)
